>Addgene plasmid #80814 | p3E-nlsGFP pA | depositor full sequence | sequence record 161377 | p3E-nlsGFP pA sequence 3737 bps
CTTTCCTGCGTTATCCCCTGATTCTGTGGATAACCGTATTACCGCCTTTGAGTGAGCTGATACCGCTCGC
CGCAGCCGAACGACCGAGCGCAGCGAGTCAGTGAGCGAGGAAGCGGAAGAGCGCCCAATACGCAAACCGC
CTCTCCCCGCGCGTTGGCCGATTCATTAATGCAGCTGGCACGACAGGTTTCCCGACTGGAAAGCGGGCAG
TGAGCGCAACGCAATTAATACGCGTACCGCTAGCCAGGAAGAGTTTGTAGAAACGCAAAAAGGCCATCCG
TCAGGATGGCCTTCTGCTTAGTTTGATGCCTGGCAGTTTATGGCGGGCGTCCTGCCCGCCACCCTCCGGG
CCGTTGCTTCACAACGTTCAAATCCGCTCCCGGCGGATTTGTCCTACTCAGGAGAGCGTTCACCGACAAA
CAACAGATAAAACGAAAGGCCCAGTCTTCCGACTGAGCCTTTCGTTTTATTTGATGCCTGGCAGTTCCCT
ACTCTCGCGTTAACGCTAGCATGGATGTTTTCCCAGTCACGACGTTGTAAAACGACGGCCAGTCTTAAGC
TCGGGCCCTGCAGCTCTAGAGCTCGAATTCTACAGGTCACTAATACCATCTAAGTAGTTGGTTCATAGTG
ACTGCATATGTTGTGTTTTACAGTATTATGTAGTCTGTTTTTTATGCAAAATCTAATTTAATATATTGAT
ATTTATATCATTTTACGTTTCTCGTTCAACTTTCTTGTACAAAGTGGAAATGGCTCCAAAGAAGAAGCGT
AAGGTAAATCGATCGAATTCAAGGCCTCTCGAGCCTCTAGAAGGTGGCGGAATGGTGAGCAAGGGCGAGG
AGCTGTTCACCGGGGTGGTGCCCATCCTGGTCGAGCTGGACGGCGACGTAAACGGCCACAAGTTCAGCGT
GTCCGGCGAGGGCGAGGGCGATGCCACCTACGGCAAGCTGACCCTGAAGTTCATCTGCACCACCGGCAAG
CTGCCCGTGCCCTGGCCCACCCTCGTGACCACCCTGACCTACGGCGTGCAGTGCTTCAGCCGCTACCCCG
ACCACATGAAGCAGCACGACTTCTTCAAGTCCGCCATGCCCGAAGGCTACGTCCAGGAGCGCACCATCTT
CTTCAAGGACGACGGCAACTACAAGACCCGCGCCGAGGTGAAGTTCGAGGGCGACACCCTGGTGAACCGC
ATCGAGCTGAAGGGCATCGACTTCAAGGAGGACGGCAACATCCTGGGGCACAAGCTGGAGTACAACTACA
ACAGCCACAACGTCTATATCATGGCCGACAAGCAGAAGAACGGCATCAAGGTGAACTTCAAGATCCGCCA
CAACATCGAGGACGGCAGCGTGCAGCTCGCCGACCACTACCAGCAGAACACCCCCATCGGCGACGGCCCC
GTGCTGCTGCCCGACAACCACTACCTGAGCACCCAGTCCGCCCTGAGCAAAGACCCCAACGAGAAGCGCG
ATCACATGGTCCTGCTGGAGTTCGTGACCGCCGCCGGGATCACTCTCGGCATGGACGAGCTGTACAAGTA
AGCGGCCGCTCGAGCATGCATCTAGAGGGCCCTATTCTATAGTGTCACCTAAATGCTAGAGCTCGCTGAT
CAGCCTCGACTGTGCCTTCTAGTTGCCAGCCATCTGTTGTTTGCCCCTCCCCCGTGCCTTCCTTGACCCT
GGAAGGTGCCACTCCCACTGTCCTTTCCTAATAAAATGAGGAAATTGCATCGCATTGTCTGAGTAGGTGT
CATTCTATTCTGGGGGGTGGGGTGGGGCAGGACAGCAAGGGGGAGGATTGGGAAGACAATAGCAGGCATG
CTGGGGATGCGGTGGGCTCTATGGCCAACTTTATTATACAAAGTTGGCATTATAAAAAAGCATTGCTTAT
CAATTTGTTGCAACGAACAGGTCACTATCAGTCAAAATAAAATCATTATTTGGAGCTCCATGGTAGCGTT
AACGCGGCCGCGATATCCCCTATAGTGAGTCGTATTACATGGTCATAGCTGTTTCCTGGCAGCTCTGGCC
CGTGTCTCAAAATCTCTGATGTTACATTGCACAAGATAAAAATATATCATCATGAACAATAAAACTGTCT
GCTTACATAAACAGTAATACAAGGGGTGTTATGAGCCATATTCAACGGGAAACGTCGAGGCCGCGATTAA
ATTCCAACATGGATGCTGATTTATATGGGTATAAATGGGCTCGCGATAATGTCGGGCAATCAGGTGCGAC
AATCTATCGCTTGTATGGGAAGCCCGATGCGCCAGAGTTGTTTCTGAAACATGGCAAAGGTAGCGTTGCC
AATGATGTTACAGATGAGATGGTCAGACTAAACTGGCTGACGGAATTTATGCCTCTTCCGACCATCAAGC
ATTTTATCCGTACTCCTGATGATGCATGGTTACTCACCACTGCGATCCCCGGAAAAACAGCATTCCAGGT
ATTAGAAGAATATCCTGATTCAGGTGAAAATATTGTTGATGCGCTGGCAGTGTTCCTGCGCCGGTTGCAT
TCGATTCCTGTTTGTAATTGTCCTTTTAACAGCGATCGCGTATTTCGTCTCGCTCAGGCGCAATCACGAA
TGAATAACGGTTTGGTTGATGCGAGTGATTTTGATGACGAGCGTAATGGCTGGCCTGTTGAACAAGTCTG
GAAAGAAATGCATAAACTTTTGCCATTCTCACCGGATTCAGTCGTCACTCATGGTGATTTCTCACTTGAT
AACCTTATTTTTGACGAGGGGAAATTAATAGGTTGTATTGATGTTGGACGAGTCGGAATCGCAGACCGAT
ACCAGGATCTTGCCATCCTATGGAACTGCCTCGGTGAGTTTTCTCCTTCATTACAGAAACGGCTTTTTCA
AAAATATGGTATTGATAATCCTGATATGAATAAATTGCAGTTTCATTTGATGCTCGATGAGTTTTTCTAA
TCAGAATTGGTTAATTGGTTGTAACACTGGCAGAGCATTACGCTGACTTGACGGGACGGCGCAAGCTCAT
GACCAAAATCCCTTAACGTGAGTTACGCGTCGTTCCACTGAGCGTCAGACCCCGTAGAAAAGATCAAAGG
ATCTTCTTGAGATCCTTTTTTTCTGCGCGTAATCTGCTGCTTGCAAACAAAAAAACCACCGCTACCAGCG
GTGGTTTGTTTGCCGGATCAAGAGCTACCAACTCTTTTTCCGAAGGTAACTGGCTTCAGCAGAGCGCAGA
TACCAAATACTGTCCTTCTAGTGTAGCCGTAGTTAGGCCACCACTTCAAGAACTCTGTAGCACCGCCTAC
ATACCTCGCTCTGCTAATCCTGTTACCAGTGGCTGCTGCCAGTGGCGATAAGTCGTGTCTTACCGGGTTG
GACTCAAGACGATAGTTACCGGATAAGGCGCAGCGGTCGGGCTGAACGGGGGGTTCGTGCACACAGCCCA
GCTTGGAGCGAACGACCTACACCGAACTGAGATACCTACAGCGTGAGCATTGAGAAAGCGCCACGCTTCC
CGAAGGGAGAAAGGCGGACAGGTATCCGGTAAGCGGCAGGGTCGGAACAGGAGAGCGCACGAGGGAGCTT
CCAGGGGGAAACGCCTGGTATCTTTATAGTCCTGTCGGGTTTCGCCACCTCTGACTTGAGCGTCGATTTT
TGTGATGCTCGTCAGGGGGGCGGAGCCTATGGAAAAACGCCAGCAACGCGGCCTTTTTACGGTTCCTGGC
CTTTTGCTGGCCTTTTGCTCACATGTT
Features (pLannotate 1.2.2; 13 found; start..end, strand, type, name):
    121..213     +  CDS            lacI (fragment): lac repressor; lacI; The lac repressor binds to the lac operator to inhibit transcription in E. coli. This inhibition can be relieved by adding lactose or isopropyl-β-D-thiogalactopyranoside (IPTG).
    268..295     -  terminator     rrnB T2 terminator: transcription terminator T2 from the E. coli rrnB gene
    427..470     +  terminator     rrnB T1 terminator: Escherichia coli rrnB; transcription terminator T1 from the E. coli rrnB gene
    517..553     -  CDS            lacZα (fragment): LacZα fragment of β-galactosidase; lacZ fragment
    624..747     -  protein_bind   attR2: mutant version of attR; recombination site for the Gateway® LR reaction LR Clonase™
    822..1541    +  CDS            EGFP: the original enhanced GFP (Yang et al., 1996) mammalian codon-optimized
   1576..1594    -  promoter       SP6 promoter: promoter for bacteriophage SP6 RNA polymerase
   1620..1844    +  polyA_signal   bGH poly(A) signal: bovine growth hormone polyadenylation signal
   1846..1866    -  protein_bind   attB3: mutant version of attB; core recombination site for the Gateway® BP reaction BP Clonase™
   1857..1942    -  protein_bind   attL1 (fragment): mutant version of attL; recombination site for the Gateway® LR reaction LR Clonase™
   1979..1997    -  promoter       T7 promoter: promoter for bacteriophage T7 RNA polymerase
   2131..2940    +  CDS            KanR: aminoglycoside phosphotransferase; aph(3')-Ia; confers resistance to kanamycin in bacteria or G418 (Geneticin®) in eukaryotes
   3087..3675    +  rep_origin     ori: high-copy-number ColE1/pMB1/pBR322/pUC origin of replication
