[The description below was written by a language model from this plasmid's Addgene catalogue record and pLannotate feature annotations shown in this document.]
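Description:
p3E-nlsGFP pA is a 3′ entry clone for MultiSite Gateway assembly, built by recombining an nlsGFP–polyadenylation cassette into the Invitrogen pDONR P2R-P3 donor backbone. It is a small plasmid of about 3.7 kb, with an insert of roughly 1.1 kb. It is maintained in E. coli through a high-copy ColE1/pUC-type origin and selected with kanamycin via an aminoglycoside phosphotransferase gene. The backbone also carries rrnB T1 and T2 terminators upstream of the recombination cassette, which insulate the insert from read-through transcription in bacteria. Short lacI and lacZα fragments in the annotation are backbone remnants rather than functional genes.

The payload lies between the Gateway recombination sites. The annotation identifies an attR2 site on one side, and on the other an attB3 core overlapping an attL-type fragment. This is consistent with the attR2/attL3 flanks expected of a P2R-P3-derived 3′ entry clone, although the tool labels the latter as attL1. Between them sit a mammalian codon-optimised EGFP coding sequence and a bovine growth hormone poly(A) signal. The name and stated purpose indicate a nuclear localisation signal fused to GFP. The NLS is not annotated separately, though there is unannotated sequence just upstream of EGFP where it may reside. A short SP6 promoter sits between EGFP and the poly(A) signal, and a T7 promoter lies outside the cassette.

The plasmid has no eukaryotic promoter of its own, despite being catalogued as a mammalian expression vector. It is meant to be combined in an LR reaction with 5′ and middle entry clones and a destination vector. There it supplies a nuclear-targeted GFP and a terminating poly(A) signal at the 3′ position of a vertebrate expression construct.
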