Addgene plasmid #80814: p3E-nlsGFP pA
Purpose: nlsGFP with pA
Depositing lab: Philip Washbourne. Depositing organization: University of Oregon. Publication: A MultiSite Gateway Toolkit for Rapid Cloning of Vertebrate Expression Constructs with Diverse Research Applications. Fowler DK, Stewart S, Seredick S, Eisen JS, Stankunas K, Washbourne P. PLoS One. 2016 Aug 8;11(8):e0159277. doi: 10.1371/journal.pone.0159277. eCollection 2016. PONE-D-16-19476 PubMed 27500400.
Backbone
  Vector backbone: pDONR P2R-P3
  Backbone manufacturer: Invitrogen
  Backbone size w/o insert (bp): 2619
  Total vector size (bp): 3735
  Vector type: Mammalian Expression
Growth in bacteria
  Bacterial resistance: Kanamycin, 50 μg/mL
  Growth temperature: 37°C
  Growth strain: DH5alpha
  Copy number: Unknown
Gene/Insert
  Gene/Insert name: nlsGFPpA 3'E
  Insert size (bp): 1116
  Cloning method: Gateway Cloning
  Sequencing primers: 5′ M13(20)F; 3′ M13R
Terms and licenses: Academic/Nonprofit Terms; Industry Terms: Not Available to Industry
How to cite: p3E-nlsGFP pA was a gift from Philip Washbourne (Addgene plasmid # 80814 ; http://n2t.net/addgene:80814 ; RRID:Addgene_80814)
