>Addgene plasmid #80814 | p3E-nlsGFP pA | addgene partial sequence | sequence record 161375 | M13-F20 5'-TGTAAAACGACGGCCAGT-3'
GAGCTCGAATTCTACAGGTCACTAATACCATCTAAGTAGTTGGTTCATAGTGACTGCATATGTTGTGTTT
TACAGTATTATGTAGTCTGTTTTTTATGCAAAATCTAATTTAATATATTGATATTTATATCATTTTACGT
TTCTCGTTCAACTTTCTTGTACAAAGTGGAAATGGCTCCAAAGAAGAAGCGTAAGGTAAATCGATCGAAT
TCAAGGCCTCTCGAGCCTCTAGAAGGTGGCGGAATGGTGAGCAAGGGCGAGGAGCTGTTCACCGGGGTGG
TGCCCATCCTGGTCGAGCTGGACGGCGACGTAAACGGCCACAAGTTCAGCGTGTCCGGCGAGGGCGAGGG
CGATGCCACCTACGGCAAGCTGACCCTGAAGTTCATCTGCACCACCGGCAAGCTGCCCGTGCCCTGGCCC
ACCCTCGTGACCACCCTGACCTACGGCGTGCAGTGCTTCAGCCGCTACCCCGACCACATGAAGCAGCACG
ACTTCTTCAAGTCCGCCATGCCCGAAGGCTACGTCCAGGAGCGCACCATCTTCTTCAAGGACGACGGCAA
CTACAAGACCCGCGCCGAGGTGAAGTTCGAGGGCGACACCCTGGTGAACCGCATCGAGCTGAAGGGCATC
GACTTCAAGGAGGACGGCAACATCCTGGGGCACAAGCTGGAGTACAACTACAACAGCCACAACGTCTATA
TCATGGCCGACAAGCAGAAGAACGGCATCAAGGTGAACTTCAAGATCCGCCACAACATCGAGGACGGCAG
CGT
