>Addgene plasmid #80814 | p3E-nlsGFP pA | addgene partial sequence | sequence record 161376 | M13-Rev 5'-CAGGAAACAGCTATGACC-3'
TCGCGGCCGCGTTAACGCTACCATGGAGCTCCAAATAATGATTTTATTTTGACTGATAGTGACCTGTTCG
TTGCAACAAATTGATAAGCAATGCTTTTTTATAATGCCAACTTTGTATAATAAAGTTGGCCATAGAGCCC
ACCGCATCCCCAGCATGCCTGCTATTGTCTTCCCAATCCTCCCCCTTGCTGTCCTGCCCCACCCCACCCC
CCAGAATAGAATGACACCTACTCAGACAATGCGATGCAATTTCCTCATTTTATTAGGAAAGGACAGTGGG
AGTGGCACCTTCCAGGGTCAAGGAAGGCACGGGGGAGGGGCAAACAACAGATGGCTGGCAACTAGAAGGC
ACAGTCGAGGCTGATCAGCGAGCTCTAGCATTTAGGTGACACTATAGAATAGGGCCCTCTAGATGCATGC
TCGAGCGGCCGCTTACTTGTACAGCTCGTCCATGCCGAGAGTGATCCCGGCGGCGGTCACGAACTCCAGC
AGGACCATGTGATCGCGCTTCTCGTTGGGGTCTTTGCTCAGGGCGGACTGGGTGCTCAGGTAGTGGTTGT
CGGGCAGCAGCACGGGGCCGTCGCCGATGGGGGTGTTCTGCTGGTAGTGGTCGGCGAGCTGCACGCTGCC
GTCCTCGATGTTGTGGCGGATCTTGAAGTTCACCTTGATGCCGTTCTTCTGCTTGTCGGCCATGATATAG
ACGTTGTGGCTGTTGTAGTTGTACTCCAGCTTGTGCCCCAGGATGTTGCCGTCCTCCTTGAAGTCGATGC
CCTTCAGCTCGATGCGGTTCACCAGGGTGTCGCCCTCGAACTTCACCTCGGCGCGGGTCTTGTAGTTGCC
GTCGTCCTT
